>Addgene plasmid #70877 | pFOSGE_COF2H02 | depositor partial sequence | sequence record 126819 | insert
ATGATGCTAACAACTGAACACATAATGCATGGGCATCCCCACTCGTCAGTCGGGCAGAGTACTCTATTTG
GGTGCTCCACGGCGGGCCATAGCGGAATAAATCAGCTGGGCGGCGTATATGTTAATGGCCGGCCACTGCC
CGATTCAACGCGTCAAAAAATTGTCGAATTGGCTCATTCCGGCGCACGTCCTTGTGATATTTCAAGAATA
CTACAAGTGTCCAACGGTTGCGTAAGCAAAATTTTGGGCAGATATTATGAAACTGGATCGATAAAACCTC
GAGCTATAGGTGGTTCAAAGCCACGAGTAGCTACAACCCCGGTTGTGCAAAAAATTGCAGATTACAAACG
GGAATGTCCCAGCATATTTGCGTGGGAAATACGAGATCGACTGCTATCGGAACAAGTTTGCAATAGTGAT
AACATTCCAAGTGTTTCATCTATTAATCGAGTCTTACGTAACCTGGCCTCACAAAAGGAGCAGCAAGCTC
AGCAACAAAACGAATCCGTTTATGAAAAGCTTCGCATGTTTAATGGCCAAACGGGCGGATGGGCATGGTA
TCCAAGCAATACAACGACGGCACATTTGACGCTACCACCAGCAGCTTCCGTTGTGACATCTCCTGCAAAT
TTATCAGGACAGGCCGATCGGGATGATGTTCAAAAAAGAGAATTACAATTTTCAGTAGAAGTTTCGCATA
CAAACTCTCACGATAGTACATCGGATGGAAACTCTGAACATAATTCATCCGGGGACGAAGACTCTCAAAT
GCGGTTGCGCCTAAAAAGGAAGTTACAGCGCAATCGGACATCATTTTCTAATGAGCAAATTGACAGTCTT
GAAAAAGAATTTGAAAGAACACATTATCCCGATGTTTTTGCGCGAGAAAGGCTTGCTGATAAAATTGGTT
TGCCAGAGGCACGTATTCAGGTTTGGTTTTCAAACCGACGAGCTAAATGGCGCCGAGAAGAAAAAATGCG
AACTCAGAGACGATCGGCCGATACCGTGGACGGCAGTGGTCGAACCAGCACGGCAAATAATCCTTCAGGA
ACAACTGCATCTTCCTCCGTCGCAACGTCAAACAACTCGACTCCAGGGATTGTGAACTCAGCAATCAACG
TTGCGGAACGAACATCATCTGCATTAGTTAGTAATAGCCTTCCCGAGGCTTCAAATGGACCAACTGTTTT
GGGTGGTGAAGCTAATACTACACACACCAGCTCTGAAAGCCCACCCCTTCAGCCAGCGGCACCGCGGCTA
CCCTTAAATTCTGGATTCAACACCATGTACTCATCTATTCCACAACCGATTGCAACGATGGCTGAAAATT
ACAACTCCTCATTAGGATCAATGACCCCGTCATGCTTACAACAACGCGATGCCTATCCTTACATGTTTCA
CGATCCGTTATCACTAGGATCTCCCTATGTGTCAGCCCACCATCGAAACACAGCTTGCAACCCCTCAGCT
GCGCACCAACAGCCCCCTCAGCATGGCGTTTATACCAATAGTTCTCCAATGCCATCATCAAACACAGGTG
TCATTTCTGCGGGCGTTTCGGTGCCTGTCCAGATTTCAACGCAAAATGTATCTGACCTAACGGGAAGCAA
TTACTGGCCACGTCTTCAG
