>Addgene plasmid #70877 | pFOSGE_COF2H02 | addgene partial sequence | sequence record 130439 | M13-Rev 5'-CAGGAAACAGCTATGACC-3'
ATAATGATTTTATTTTGACTGATAGTGACCTGTTCGTTGCAACAAATTGATAAGCAATGCTTTCTTATAA
TGCCAACTTTGTACAAGAAAGCTGGGTCCTGAAGACGTGGCCAGTAATTGCTTCCCGTTAGGTCAGATAC
ATTTTGCGTTGAAATCTGGACAGGCACCGAAACGCCCGCAGAAATGACACCTGTGTTTGATGATGGCATT
GGAGAACTATTGGTATAAACGCCATGCTGAGGGGGCTGTTGGTGCGCAGCTGAGGGGTTGCAAGCTGTGT
TTCGATGGTGGGCTGACACATAGGGAGATCCTAGTGATAACGGATCGTGAAACATGTAAGGATAGGCATC
GCGTTGTTGTAAGCATGACGGGGTCATTGATCCTAATGAGGAGTTGTAATTTTCAGCCATCGTTGCAATC
GGTTGTGGAATAGATGAGTACATGGTGTTGAATCCAGAATTTAAGGGTAGCCGCGGTGCCGCTGGCTGAA
GGGGTGGGCTTTCAGAGCTGGTGTGTGTAGTATTAGCTTCACCACCCAAAACAGTTGGTCCATTTGAAGC
CTCGGGAAGGCTATTACTAACTAATGCAGATGATGTTCGTTCCGCAACGTTGATTGCTGAGTTCACAATC
CCTGGAGTCGAGTTGTTTGACGTTGCGACGGAGGAAGATGCAGTTGTTCCTGAAGGATTATTTGCCGTGC
TGGTTCGACCACTGCCGTCCACGGTATCGGCCGATCGTCTCTGAGTTCGCATTTT
