[The description below was written by a language model from this plasmid's Addgene catalogue record.]
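Description:
pFOSGE_COF2H02 is a Gateway entry clone built on the commercial pDONR221 donor backbone and carrying the Drosophila melanogaster gene twin of eyeless (toy, CG11186), a Pax-6 family transcription factor. The insert is recorded as about 1.6 kb and corresponds to a specific annotated toy transcript. It was introduced by Gateway recombination. In a pDONR221-derived entry clone, the BP reaction normally replaces the donor vector's counter-selection cassette with the insert, leaving the open reading frame flanked by attL recombination sites. No feature table is provided here, though, so the exact site configuration, and whether the insert retains a stop codon, cannot be confirmed. The plasmid is maintained in standard E. coli cloning strains as a high-copy plasmid under kanamycin selection, and M13 forward and reverse primer sites flanking the insert allow sequence verification.

As an entry clone, the plasmid has no stated promoter driving toy and is not meant for direct expression. It serves as a shuttle from which the coding sequence can be moved by LR recombination into any compatible destination vector, which then supplies the promoter, tags or fusion partners needed. The clone belongs to a collection made for a study of how transcriptional regulators fall into groups with context-dependent regulatory functions, suggesting that it is one of many fly transcription factor and cofactor ORFs prepared for systematic transfer into assay vectors. The record does not describe those destination constructs.
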