Addgene plasmid #70877: pFOSGE_COF2H02
Purpose: Gateway entry clone
Depositing lab: Alexander Stark. Depositing organization: Research Institute of Molecular Pathology (IMP). Publication: Transcriptional regulators form diverse groups with context-dependent regulatory functions. Stampfel G, Kazmar T, Frank O, Wienerroither S, Reiter F, Stark A. Nature. 2015 Nov 9. doi: 10.1038/nature15545. PubMed 26550828.
Backbone
  Vector backbone: pDONR221
  Backbone manufacturer: Invitrogen
  Backbone size w/o insert (bp): 4762
  Vector type: Gateway entry vector
Growth in bacteria
  Bacterial resistance: Kanamycin, 50 μg/mL
  Growth temperature: 37°C
  Growth strain: DH5alpha
  Copy number: High Copy
Gene/Insert
  Gene/Insert name: toy (alt names: FBgn0019650; CG11186, FBtr0089185)
  Species: D. melanogaster (fly)
  Insert size (bp): 1629
  Entrez Gene: toy (a.k.a. Dmel_CG11186, CG11186, Dmel\CG11186, Pax-6, TOY, Toy, l(4)102CDg, l(4)8)
  Cloning method: Gateway Cloning
  Sequencing primers: 5′ M13-F20; 3′ M13R
Terms and licenses: Academic/Nonprofit Terms; Industry Terms: Not Available to Industry
How to cite: pFOSGE_COF2H02 was a gift from Alexander Stark (Addgene plasmid # 70877 ; http://n2t.net/addgene:70877 ; RRID:Addgene_70877)
